Addgene plasmid #211135: pBiT3.1-N_WDHD1:1-330
Purpose: Mammalian expression of human WDHD1 fragment M1 to D330. N-terminal HiBiT tag.
Depositing lab: Cheryl Arrowsmith. Depositing organization: University of Toronto. Publication: A Target Class Ligandability Evaluation of WD40 Repeat-Containing Proteins. Ackloo S, Li F, Szewczyk M, Seitova A, Loppnau P, Zeng H, Xu J, Ahmad S, Arnautova YA, Baghaie AJ, Beldar S, Bolotokova A, Centrella PA, Chau I, Clark MA, Cuozzo JW, Dehghani-Tafti S, Disch JS, Dong A, Dumas A, Feng JA, Ghiabi P, Gibson E, Gilmer J, Goldman B, Green SR, Guie MA, Guilinger JP, Harms N, Herasymenko O, Houliston S, Hutchinson A, Kearnes S, Keefe AD, Kimani SW, Kramer T, Kutera M, Kwak HA, Lento C, Li Y, Liu J, Loup J, Machado RAC, Mulhern CJ, Perveen S, Righetto GL, Riley P, Shrestha S, Sigel EA, Silva M, Sintchak MD, Slakman BL, Taylor RD, Thompson J, Torng W, Underkoffler C, von Rechenberg M, Walsh RT, Watson I, Wilson DJ, Wolf E, Yadav M, Yazdi AK, Zhang J, Zhang Y, Santhakumar V, Edwards AM, Barsyte-Lovejoy D, Schapira M, Brown PJ, Halabelian L, Arrowsmith CH. J Med Chem. 2025 Jan 23;68(2):1092-1112. doi: 10.1021/acs.jmedchem.4c02010. Epub 2024 Nov 4. PubMed 39495097.
Backbone
  Vector backbone: pBiT3.1-N
  Backbone manufacturer: Promega
  Vector type: Mammalian Expression
  Selectable markers: Neomycin (select with G418)
Growth in bacteria
  Bacterial resistance: Kanamycin, 50 μg/mL
  Growth temperature: 37°C
  Growth strain: DH5alpha
  Copy number: High Copy
Gene/Insert
  Gene/Insert name: WDHD1:M1-D330
  Species: H. sapiens (human)
  Insert size (bp): 990
  Mutation: wild type
  Entrez Gene: WDHD1 (a.k.a. AND-1, AND1, CHTF4, CTF4)
  Promoter: CMV
  Tag / fusion protein: MVSGWRLFKKISGSSGGSSG (N terminal on insert)
  Cloning method: Ligation Independent Cloning
  Sequencing primers: 5′ T7; 3′ TTGCTCAGCGGTGGCAGCAG
Resource information
  A portion of this plasmid was derived from a plasmid made by: Mammalian Gene Collection (BC063041)
Terms and licenses: Academic/Nonprofit Terms; Industry Terms: Not Available to Industry
Depositor comments: 5' Cloning Site: Xho1 (not destroyed), 3' Cloning Site: Xba1 (not destroyed).
How to cite: pBiT3.1-N_WDHD1:1-330 was a gift from Cheryl Arrowsmith (Addgene plasmid # 211135 ; http://n2t.net/addgene:211135 ; RRID:Addgene_211135)
