[The description below was written by a language model from this plasmid's Addgene catalogue record and pLannotate feature annotations shown in this document.]
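Description:
pBiT3.1-N_WDHD1:1-330 is a mammalian expression plasmid built on Promega's pBiT3.1-N backbone, which is designed to fuse the small HiBiT peptide to the N-terminus of a protein of interest. It is maintained in E. coli at high copy through a ColE1/pUC-type origin and selected with kanamycin. That resistance comes from a neo (nptII) coding sequence driven by the bacterial EM7 promoter, with a single loxP site just upstream.

The catalogue entry lists neomycin/G418 as the mammalian selectable marker. The feature table, however, shows no annotated eukaryotic promoter in front of neo. It does show a separate SV40 promoter–blasticidin S deaminase–synthetic poly(A) cassette, which would be expected to confer blasticidin resistance in mammalian cells. This discrepancy is left unresolved by the record.

The payload is a 990 bp wild-type fragment of human WDHD1 (also called AND-1 or CTF4) encoding residues M1 to D330, derived from a Mammalian Gene Collection clone and inserted by ligation-independent cloning between retained XhoI and XbaI sites. Expression is driven by the CMV immediate-early enhancer and promoter, followed by a chimeric β-globin/immunoglobulin intron that improves transcript processing, and is terminated by an SV40 polyadenylation signal. A T7 promoter upstream of the coding region serves as a sequencing primer site and could support in vitro transcription. The HiBiT tag and a flexible glycine-serine linker precede the insert, although pLannotate does not annotate them separately.

HiBiT complements the LgBiT polypeptide to reconstitute NanoLuc luciferase activity, which allows luminescent quantification of the tagged fragment in cells or lysates. The plasmid comes from a study evaluating the ligandability of WD40 repeat-containing proteins, so it probably serves cellular assays on this N-terminal region of WDHD1, but the record does not specify the assay format.
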