Features (pLannotate 1.2.2; 17 found; start..end, strand, type, name):
     24..105     -  polyA_signal   SV40 poly(A) signal: SV40 polyadenylation signal
    128..211     -  CDS            large T antigen (fragment): large T antigen from SV40 (simian virus 40)
    276..641     +  enhancer       CMV enhancer: human cytomegalovirus immediate early enhancer
    643..842     +  promoter       CMV promoter: human cytomegalovirus (CMV) immediate early promoter
    981..1113    +  intron         chimeric intron: chimera between introns from human β-globin and immunoglobulin heavy chain genes
   1157..1175    +  promoter       T7 promoter: promoter for bacteriophage T7 RNA polymerase
   1250..2239    +  CDS            WDHD1 (fragment): WDHD1_HUMAN - Also known as AND1. Experimental evidence at protein level: Swiss-Prot protein existence level 1. Acts as a replication initiation factor that brings together the MCM2-7 helicase and the DNA polymerase alpha/primase complex in order to initiate DNA replication. From Homo sapiens (Human).
   2270..2288    +  misc_feature   MCS (fragment): pUC18/19 multiple cloning site
   2337..2458    -  polyA_signal   SV40 poly(A) signal: SV40 polyadenylation signal
   2481..2549    -  CDS            large T antigen (fragment): large T antigen from SV40 (simian virus 40)
   2573..2606    +  protein_bind   loxP: Cre-mediated recombination occurs in the 8-bp core sequence (GCATACAT). Cre recombinase
   2616..2663    +  promoter       EM7 promoter: synthetic bacterial promoter&nbsp
   2695..3486    +  CDS            neo: KKA2_KLEPN - Also known as kan, nptII. Experimental evidence at protein level: Swiss-Prot protein existence level 1. Resistance to kanamycin, neomycin, paromomycin, ribostamycin, butirosin and gentamicin B. From Klebsiella pneumoniae.
   3647..4235    -  rep_origin     ori: high-copy-number ColE1/pMB1/pBR322/pUC origin of replication
   4361..4409    -  polyA_signal   poly(A) signal: synthetic polyadenylation signal
   4433..4831    -  CDS            BSD: blasticidin S deaminase; Aspergillus terreus BSD; confers resistance to blasticidin
   4862..5219    -  promoter       SV40 promoter: SV40 enhancer and early promoter
>Addgene plasmid #211135 | pBiT3.1-N_WDHD1:1-330 | addgene full sequence | sequence record 425977 | Addgene NGS Result
AAGACGCGTTAATTAAGACGTCGGCAGTGAAAAAAATGCTTTATTTGTGAAATTTGTGATGCTATTGCTT
TATTTGTAACCATTATAAGCTGCAATAAACAAGTTAACAACAACAATTGCATTCATTTTATGTTTCAGGT
TCAGGGGGAGGTGTGGGAGGTTTTTTAAAGCAAGTAAAACCTCTACAAATGTGGTATGGCTGATTATGAT
CCGCGGCCGCAATACGTCGACGTTATCAGCTGACTTCGTACGAGAGCCTAGGATTATGGCGCGCCACTAG
TTATTAATAGTAATCAATTACGGGGTCATTAGTTCATAGCCCATATATGGAGTTCCGCGTTACATAACTT
ACGGTAAATGGCCCGCCTGGCTGACCGCCCAACGACCCCCGCCCATTGACGTCAATAATGACGTATGTTC
CCATAGTAACGCCAATAGGGACTTTCCATTGACGTCAATGGGTGGAGTATTTACGGTAAACTGCCCACTT
GGCAGTACATCAAGTGTATCATATGCCAAGTCCGCCCCCTATTGACGTCAATGACGGTAAATGGCCCGCC
TGGCATTATGCCCAGTACATGACCTTACGGGACTTTCCTACTTGGCAGTACATCTACGTATTAGTCATCG
CTATTACCATGGTGATGCGGTTTTGGCAGTACACCAATGGGCGTGGATAGCGGTTTGACTCACGGGGATT
TCCAAGTCTCCACCCCATTGACGTCAATGGGAGTTTGTTTTGGCACCAAAATCAACGGGACTTTCCAAAA
TGTCGTAATAACCCCGCCCCGTTGACGCAAATGGGCGGTAGGCGTGTACGGTGGGAGGTCTATATAAGCA
GAGCTGGTTTAGTGAACCGTCAGATCACTAGAATCTTTATTGCGGTAGTTTATCACAGTTAAATTGCTAA
CGCAGTCAGTGCTTCTGACACAACAGTCTCGAACTTAAGCTGCAGAAGTTGGTCGTGAGGCACTGGGCAG
GTAAGTATCAAGGTTACAAGACAGGTTTAAGGAGACCAATAGAAACTGGGCTTGTCGAGACAGAGAAGAC
TCTTGCGTTTCTGATAGGCACCTATTGGTCTTACTGACATCCACTTTGCCTTTCTCTCCACAGGTGTCCA
CTCCCAGTTCAATTACAGCTCTTAAGGCTAGAGTATTAATACGACTCACTATAGGGGTTAGCGATCGCCA
TGGTGAGCGGCTGGCGGCTGTTCAAGAAGATTAGCGGGAGCTCCGGTGGCTCGAGCGGTATGCCTGCCAC
ACGGAAGCCAATGAGATATGGGCATACAGAGGGACACACGGAGGTCTGTTTTGATGATTCTGGGAGTTTT
ATTGTGACTTGTGGAAGTGATGGTGATGTGAGGATTTGGGAAGACTTGGATGATGATGATCCTAAGTTCA
TTAATGTTGGAGAAAAGGCATATTCATGTGCTTTGAAGAGTGGAAAACTGGTCACTGCAGTTTCTAATAA
TACTATTCAAGTCCACACATTTCCTGAAGGAGTTCCAGATGGTATATTGACTCGCTTCACTACAAATGCA
AACCATGTGGTCTTTAATGGGGATGGTACTAAAATTGCTGCTGGATCTAGTGATTTTCTAGTCAAAATTG
TGGATGTGATGGATAGCAGCCAACAGAAAACATTTCGAGGACATGATGCCCCTGTTTTAAGTCTTTCCTT
TGATCCTAAGGACATCTTTCTGGCATCAGCTAGTTGTGATGGATCTGTCAGAGTGTGGCAAATTTCAGAT
CAGACATGTGCTATTAGTTGGCCACTGCTACAAAAATGCAACGATGTGATAAATGCAAAATCAATCTGCA
GACTTGCTTGGCAGCCAAAAAGTGGGAAGTTACTGGCAATTCCTGTGGAAAAATCTGTTAAGCTATATAG
AAGAGAATCTTGGAGTCATCAATTTGATCTTTCAGATAATTTCATCTCTCAGACCCTCAATATAGTAACC
TGGTCTCCCTGTGGGCAATATTTAGCTGCAGGTAGTATTAATGGTCTAATCATAGTTTGGAATGTGGAAA
CCAAAGACTGCATGGAAAGGGTGAAACATGAGAAAGGTTATGCAATTTGTGGTCTGGCATGGCATCCTAC
TTGTGGTCGAATATCGTATACTGATGCGGAAGGAAATCTAGGGCTTCTAGAGAATGTTTGTGACCCCAGT
GGAAAGACATCAAGCAGTAAGGTATCTAGCAGAGTGGAAAAGGATTATAATGATCTTTTTGATGGAGATT
AATCTAGAGGTCAAGCTTCGGGGGTTTAAACCTGCAGGCATGCAAGCTGATTTGGCTGCTGCCACCGCTG
AGCAAGGCCGCTTCGAGCAGACATGATAAGATACATTGATGAGTTTGGACAAACCACAACTAGAATGCAG
TGAAAAAAATGCTTTATTTGTGAAATTTGTGATGCTATTGCTTTATTTGTAACCATTATAAGCTGCAATA
AACAAGTTAACAACAACAATTGCATTCATTTTATGTTTCAGGTTCAGGGGGAGATGTGGGAGGTTTTTTT
AAGCAAGTAAAACCTCTACAAATGTGGTAAAATCTTAATTAAGACTTCTAATATAACTTCGTATAGCATA
CATTATACGAAGTTATGGTTCCACTGTTGACAATTAATCATCGGCATAGTATATCGGCATAGTATAATAC
GACAAGGTGAGGAACTAAACCCAGGAGGCAGATCATGATTGAACAAGATGGATTGCACGCAGGTTCTCCG
GCCGCTTGGGTGGAGAGGCTATTCGGCTATGACTGGGCACAACAGACAATCGGCTGCTCTGATGCCGCCG
TGTTCCGGCTGTCAGCGCAGGGGCGCCCGGTTCTTTTTGTCAAGACCGACCTGTCCGGTGCCCTGAATGA
ACTGCAGGACGAGGCAGCGCGGCTATCGTGGCTGGCCACGACGGGCGTTCCTTGCGCAGCTGTGCTCGAC
GTTGTCACTGAAGCGGGAAGGGACTGGCTGCTATTGGGCGAAGTGCCGGGGCAGGATCTCCTGTCATCTC
ACCTTGCTCCTGCCGAGAAAGTATCCATCATGGCTGATGCAATGCGGCGGCTGCATACGCTTGATCCGGC
TACCTGCCCATTCGACCACCAAGCGAAACATCGCATCGAGCGAGCACGTACTCGGATGGAAGCCGGTCTT
GTCGATCAGGATGATCTGGACGAAGAGCATCAGGGGCTCGCGCCAGCCGAACTGTTCGCCAGGCTCAAGG
CGCGCATGCCCGACGGCGAGGATCTCGTCGTGACCCATGGCGATGCCTGCTTGCCGAATATCATGGTGGA
AAATGGCCGCTTTTCTGGATTCATCGACTGTGGCCGGCTGGGTGTGGCGGACCGCTATCAGGACATAGCG
TTGGCTACCCGTGATATTGCTGAAGAGCTTGGCGGCGAATGGGCTGACCGCTTCCTCGTGCTTTACGGTA
TCGCCGCTCCCGATTCGCAGCGCATCGCCTTCTATCGCCTTCTTGACGAGTTCTTCTGATTCGAAATGAC
CGACCAAGCGACGCCCAACCGGTATCAGCTCACTCAAAGGCGGTAATACGGTTATCCACAGAATCAGGGG
ATAACGCAGGAAAGAACATGTGAGCAAAAGGCCAGCAAAAGGCCAGGAACCGTAAAAAGGCCGCGTTGCT
GGCGTTTTTCCATAGGCTCCGCCCCCCTGACGAGCATCACAAAAATCGACGCTCAAGTCAGAGGTGGCGA
AACCCGACAGGACTATAAAGATACCAGGCGTTTCCCCCTGGAAGCTCCCTCGTGCGCTCTCCTGTTCCGA
CCCTGCCGCTTACCGGATACCTGTCCGCCTTTCTCCCTTCGGGAAGCGTGGCGCTTTCTCATAGCTCACG
CTGTAGGTATCTCAGTTCGGTGTAGGTCGTTCGCTCCAAGCTGGGCTGTGTGCACGAACCCCCCGTTCAG
CCCGACCGCTGCGCCTTATCCGGTAACTATCGTCTTGAGTCCAACCCGGTAAGACACGACTTATCGCCAC
TGGCAGCAGCCACTGGTAACAGGATTAGCAGAGCGAGGTATGTAGGCGGTGCTACAGAGTTCTTGAAGTG
GTGGCCTAACTACGGCTACACTAGAAGGACAGTATTTGGTATCTGCGCTCTGCTGAAGCCAGTTACCTTC
GGAAAAAGAGTTGGTAGCTCTTGATCCGGCAAACAAACCACCGCTGGTAGCGGTGGTTTTTTTGTTTGCA
AGCAGCAGATTACGCGCAGAAAAAAAGGATTTCAAGAAGATCCTTTGATCTTTTCTACGGGGTCTGACGC
TCAGTGGAACGAAAACTCACGTTAAGGGATTTTGGTCATGAGATTATCAAAAAGGATCTTCACCTAGATC
CTTTTATAGTCCGGAATCGTCACACAAAAAACCAACACACAGATGTAATGAAAATAAAGATATTTTATTG
CGGCCATCGTGATGGCTAGAGTTTAGCCCTCCCACACATAACCAGAGGGCAGCAATTCACGAATCCCAAC
TGCCGTCGGCTGTCCATCACTGTCCTTCACTATGGCTTTGATCCCAGGATGCAGATCGAGAAGCACCTGT
CGGCACCGTCCGCAGGGGCTCAAGATGCCCCTGTTCTCATTTCCGATCGCGACGATACAAGTCAGGTTGC
CAGCTGCCGCAGCAGCAGCAGTGCCCAGCACCACGAGTTCTGCACAAGGTCCCCCAGTAAAATGATATAC
ATTGACACCAGTGAAGATGCGGCCGTCGCTAGAGAGAGCTGCGCTGGCGACGCTGTAGTCTTCAGAGATG
GGGATGCTGTTGATTGTAGCCGTTGCTCTTTCAATGAGGGTGGATTCTTCTTGAGACAAAGGCTTGGCCA
TGGTGGCGCTAGTGTCAGAAGAATCGAGCTTTTTGCAAAAGCCTAGGCCTCCAAAAAAGCCTCCTCACTA
CTTCTGGAATAGCTCAGAGGCCGAGGCGGCCTCGGCCTCTGCATAAATAAAAAAAATTAGTCAGCCATGG
GGCGGAGAATGGGCGGAACTGGGCGGAGTTAGGGGCGGGATGGGCGGAGTTAGGGGCGGGACTATGGTTG
CTGACTAATTGAGATGCATGCTTTGCATACTTCTGCCTGCTGGGGAGCCTGGGGACTTTCCACACCTGGT
TGCTGACTAATTGAGATGCATGCTTTGCATACTTCTGCCTGCTGGGGAGCCTGGGGACTTTCCACACCCT
AACTGACACACATTCCACAGCTGGTTCTTTCCGCCTCAGAAGGTACCTAACCAAGTTCCTCTTTCAGAGG
TTATTTCAGGCCATGGTGCTGCGC
