>Addgene plasmid #211135 | pBiT3.1-N_WDHD1:1-330 | depositor partial sequence | sequence record 411748 | Insert sequence
ATGCCTGCCACACGGAAGCCAATGAGATATGGGCATACAGAGGGACACACGGAGGTCTGTTTTGATGATT
CTGGGAGTTTTATTGTGACTTGTGGAAGTGATGGTGATGTGAGGATTTGGGAAGACTTGGATGATGATGA
TCCTAAGTTCATTAATGTTGGAGAAAAGGCATATTCATGTGCTTTGAAGAGTGGAAAACTGGTCACTGCA
GTTTCTAATAATACTATTCAAGTCCACACATTTCCTGAAGGAGTTCCAGATGGTATATTGACTCGCTTCA
CTACAAATGCAAACCATGTGGTCTTTAATGGGGATGGTACTAAAATTGCTGCTGGATCTAGTGATTTTCT
AGTCAAAATTGTGGATGTGATGGATAGCAGCCAACAGAAAACATTTCGAGGACATGATGCCCCTGTTTTA
AGTCTTTCCTTTGATCCTAAGGACATCTTTCTGGCATCAGCTAGTTGTGATGGATCTGTCAGAGTGTGGC
AAATTTCAGATCAGACATGTGCTATTAGTTGGCCACTGCTACAAAAATGCAACGATGTGATAAATGCAAA
ATCAATCTGCAGACTTGCTTGGCAGCCAAAAAGTGGGAAGTTACTGGCAATTCCTGTGGAAAAATCTGTT
AAGCTATATAGAAGAGAATCTTGGAGTCATCAATTTGATCTTTCAGATAATTTCATCTCTCAGACCCTCA
ATATAGTAACCTGGTCTCCCTGTGGGCAATATTTAGCTGCAGGTAGTATTAATGGTCTAATCATAGTTTG
GAATGTGGAAACCAAAGACTGCATGGAAAGGGTGAAACATGAGAAAGGTTATGCAATTTGTGGTCTGGCA
TGGCATCCTACTTGTGGTCGAATATCGTATACTGATGCGGAAGGAAATCTAGGGCTTCTAGAGAATGTTT
GTGACCCCAGTGGAAAGACATCAAGCAGTAAGGTATCTAGCAGAGTGGAAAAGGATTATAATGATCTTTT
TGATGGAGAT
